>Addgene plasmid #85582 | pDisplay-HRP-KDEL | depositor full sequence | sequence record 165896 | pDisplay-HRP-KDEL sequence 6073 bps
GCGCGCGTTGACATTGATTATTGACTAGTTATTAATAGTAATCAATTACGGGGTCATTAGTTCATAGCCC
ATATATGGAGTTCCGCGTTACATAACTTACGGTAAATGGCCCGCCTGGCTGACCGCCCAACGACCCCCGC
CCATTGACGTCAATAATGACGTATGTTCCCATAGTAACGCCAATAGGGACTTTCCATTGACGTCAATGGG
TGGACTATTTACGGTAAACTGCCCACTTGGCAGTACATCAAGTGTATCATATGCCAAGTACGCCCCCTAT
TGACGTCAATGACGGTAAATGGCCCGCCTGGCATTATGCCCAGTACATGACCTTATGGGACTTTCCTACT
TGGCAGTACATCTACGTATTAGTCATCGCTATTACCATGGTGATGCGGTTTTGGCAGTACATCAATGGGC
GTGGATAGCGGTTTGACTCACGGGGATTTCCAAGTCTCCACCCCATTGACGTCAATGGGAGTTTGTTTTG
GCACCAAAATCAACGGGACTTTCCAAAATGTCGTAACAACTCCGCCCCATTGACGCAAATGGGCGGTAGG
CGTGTACGGTGGGAGGTCTATATAAGCAGAGCTCTCTGGCTAACTAGAGAACCCACTGCTTACTGGCTTA
TCGAAATTAATACGACTCACTATAGGGAGACCCAAGCTTGGTACCGAGCTCGGATCCACTAGTAACGGCC
GCCAGTGTGCTGGAATTCGGCTTGGGGATATCCACCATGGAGACAGACACACTCCTGCTATGGGTACTGC
TGCTCTGGGTTCCAGGTTCCACTGGTGACGGGGCCCAGCCGGCCAGATCTCAGTTAACCCCTACATTCTA
CGACAATAGCTGTCCCAACGTGTCCAACATCGTTCGCGACACAATCGTCAACGAGCTCAGATCCGATCCC
AGGATCGCTGCTTCAATATTACGTCTGCACTTCCATGACTGCTTCGTGAATGGTTGCGACGCTAGCATAT
TACTGGACAACACCACCAGTTTCCGCACTGAAAAGGATGCATTCGGGAACGCTAACAGCGCCAGGGGCTT
TCCAGTGATCGATCGCATGAAGGCTGCCGTTGAGTCAGCATGCCCACGAACAGTCAGTTGTGCAGACCTG
CTGACTATAGCTGCGCAACAGAGCGTGACTCTTGCAGGCGGACCGTCCTGGAGAGTGCCGCTCGGTCGAC
GTGACTCCCTACAGGCATTCCTAGATCTGGCCAACGCCAACTTGCCTGCTCCATTCTTCACCCTGCCCCA
GCTGAAGGATAGCTTTAGAAACGTGGGTCTGAATCGCTCGAGTGACCTTGTGGCTCTGTCCGGAGGACAC
ACATTTGGAAAGAACCAGTGTAGGTTCATCATGGATAGGCTCTACAATTTCAGCAACACTGGGTTACCTG
ACCCCACGCTGAACACTACGTATCTCCAGACACTGAGAGGCTTGTGCCCACTGAATGGCAACCTCAGTGC
ACTAGTGGACTTTGATCTGCGGACCCCAACCATCTTCGATAACAAGTACTATGTGAATCTAGAGGAGCAG
AAAGGCCTGATACAGAGTGATCAAGAACTGTTTAGCAGTCCAAACGCCACTGACACCATCCCACTGGTGA
GAAGTTTTGCTAACTCTACTCAAACCTTCTTTAACGCCTTCGTGGAAGCCATGGACCGTATGGGTAACAT
TACCCCTCTGACGGGTACCCAAGGCCAGATTCGTCTGAACTGCAGAGTGGTCAACAGCAACTCTGGCAAG
CCCATCCCCAACCCCCTGCTGGGCCTGGACAGCACCAAGGACGAGCTGTGATAAGCGGCCGCTCGAGATC
AGCCTCGACTGTGCCTTCTAGTTGCCAGCCATCTGTTGTTTGCCCCTCCCCCGTGCCTTCCTTGACCCTG
GAAGGTGCCACTCCCACTGTCCTTTCCTAATAAAATGAGGAAATTGCATCGCATTGTCTGAGTAGGTGTC
ATTCTATTCTGGGGGGTGGGGTGGGGCAGGACAGCAAGGGGGAGGATTGGGAAGACAATAGCAGGCATGC
TGGGGATGCGGTGGGCTCTATGGCTTCTGAGGCGGAAAGAACCAGTGGCGGTAATACGGTTATCCACAGA
ATCAGGGGATAACGCAGGAAAGAACATGTGAGCAAAAGGCCAGCAAAAGGCCAGGAACCGTAAAAAGGCC
GCGTTGCTGGCGTTTTTCCATAGGCTCCGCCCCCCTGACGAGCATCACAAAAATCGACGCTCAAGTCAGA
GGTGGCGAAACCCGACAGGACTATAAAGATACCAGGCGTTTCCCCCTGGAAGCTCCCTCGTGCGCTCTCC
TGTTCCGACCCTGCCGCTTACCGGATACCTGTCCGCCTTTCTCCCTTCGGGAAGCGTGGCGCTTTCTCAT
AGCTCACGCTGTAGGTATCTCAGTTCGGTGTAGGTCGTTCGCTCCAAGCTGGGCTGTGTGCACGAACCCC
CCGTTCAGCCCGACCGCTGCGCCTTATCCGGTAACTATCGTCTTGAGTCCAACCCGGTAAGACACGACTT
ATCGCCACTGGCAGCAGCCACTGGTAACAGGATTAGCAGAGCGAGGTATGTAGGCGGTGCTACAGAGTTC
TTGAAGTGGTGGCCTAACTACGGCTACACTAGAAGGACAGTATTTGGTATCTGCGCTCTGCTGAAGCCAG
TTACCTTCGGAAAAAGAGTTGGTAGCTCTTGATCCGGCAAACAAACCACCGCTGGTAGCGGTGGTTTTTT
TGTTTGCAAGCAGCAGATTACGCGCAGAAAAAAAGGATCTCAAGAAGATCCTTTGATCTTTTCTACGGGG
TCTGACGCTCAGTGGAACGAAAACTCACGTTAAGGGATTTTGGTCATGAGATTATCAAAAAGGATCTTCA
CCTAGATCCTTTTAAATTAAAAATGAAGTTTTAAATCAATCTAAAGTATATATGAGTAACCTGAGGCTAT
GGCAGGGCCTGCCGCCCCGACGTTGGCTGCGAGCCCTGGGCCTTCACCCGAACTTGGGGGGTGGGGTGGG
GAAAAGGAAGAAACGCGGGCGTATTGGCCCCAATGGGGTCTCGGTGGGGTATCGACAGAGTGCCAGCCCT
GGGACCGAACCCCGCGTTTATGAACAAACGACCCAACACCGTGCGTTTTATTCTGTCTTTTTATTGCCGT
CATAGCGCGGGTTCCTTCCGGTATTGTCTCCTTCCGTGTTTCAGTTAGCCTCCCCCTAGGGTGGGCGAAG
AACTCCAGCATGAGATCCCCGCGCTGGAGGATCATCCAGCCGGCGTCCCGGAAAACGATTCCGAAGCCCA
ACCTTTCATAGAAGGCGGCGGTGGAATCGAAATCTCGTGATGGCAGGTTGGGCGTCGCTTGGTCGGTCAT
TTCGAACCCCAGAGTCCCGCTCAGAAGAACTCGTCAAGAAGGCGATAGAAGGCGATGCGCTGCGAATCGG
GAGCGGCGATACCGTAAAGCACGAGGAAGCGGTCAGCCCATTCGCCGCCAAGCTCTTCAGCAATATCACG
GGTAGCCAACGCTATGTCCTGATAGCGGTCCGCCACACCCAGCCGGCCACAGTCGATGAATCCAGAAAAG
CGGCCATTTTCCACCATGATATTCGGCAAGCAGGCATCGCCATGGGTCACGACGAGATCCTCGCCGTCGG
GCATGCTCGCCTTGAGCCTGGCGAACAGTTCGGCTGGCGCGAGCCCCTGATGCTCTTGATCATCCTGATC
GACAAGACCGGCTTCCATCCGAGTACGTGCTCGCTCGATGCGATGTTTCGCTTGGTGGTCGAATGGGCAG
GTAGCCGGATCAAGCGTATGCAGCCGCCGCATTGCATCAGCCATGATGGATACTTTCTCGGCAGGAGCAA
GGTGAGATGACAGGAGATCCTGCCCCGGCACTTCGCCCAATAGCAGCCAGTCCCTTCCCGCTTCAGTGAC
AACGTCGAGCACAGCTGCGCAAGGAACGCCCGTCGTGGCCAGCCACGATAGCCGCGCTGCCTCGTCTTGC
AGTTCATTCAGGGCACCGGACAGGTCGGTCTTGACAAAAAGAACCGGGCGCCCCTGCGCTGACAGCCGGA
ACACGGCGGCATCAGAGCAGCCGATTGTCTGTTGTGCCCAGTCATAGCCGAATAGCCTCTCCACCCAAGC
GGCCGGAGAACCTGCGTGCAATCCATCTTGTTCAATCATGCGAAACGATCCTCATCCTGTCTCTTGATCG
ATCTTTGCAAAAGCCTAGGCCTCCAAAAAAGCCTCCTCACTACTTCTGGAATAGCTCAGAGGCCGAGGAG
GCGGCCTCGGCCTCTGCATAAATAAAAAAAATTAGTCAGCCATGGGGCGGAGAATGGGCGGAACTGGGCG
GAGTTAGGGGCGGGATGGGCGGAGTTAGGGGCGGGACTATGGTTGCTGACTAATTGAGATGCATGCTTTG
CATACTTCTGCCTGCTGGGGAGCCTGGGGACTTTCCACACCTGGTTGCTGACTAATTGAGATGCATGCTT
TGCATACTTCTGCCTGCTGGGGAGCCTGGGGACTTTCCACACCCTAACTGACACACATTCCACAGCTGGT
TCTTTCCGCCTCAGGACTCTTCCTTTTTCAATAAATCAATCTAAAGTATATATGAGTAAACTTGGTCTGA
CAGTTACCAATGCTTAATCAGTGAGGCACCTATCTCAGCGATCTGTCTATTTCGTTCATCCATAGTTGCC
TGACTCCCCGTCGTGTAGATAACTACGATACGGGAGGGCTTACCATCTGGCCCCAGTGCTGCAATGATAC
CGCGAGACCCACGCTCACCGGCTCCAGATTTATCAGCAATAAACCAGCCAGCCGGAAGGGCCGAGCGCAG
AAGTGGTCCTGCAACTTTATCCGCCTCCATCCAGTCTATTAATTGTTGCCGGGAAGCTAGAGTAAGTAGT
TCGCCAGTTAATAGTTTGCGCAACGTTGTTGCCATTGCTACAGGCATCGTGGTGTCACGCTCGTCGTTTG
GTATGGCTTCATTCAGCTCCGGTTCCCAACGATCAAGGCGAGTTACATGATCCCCCATGTTGTGCAAAAA
AGCGGTTAGCTCCTTCGGTCCTCCGATCGTTGTCAGAAGTAAGTTGGCCGCAGTGTTATCACTCATGGTT
ATGGCAGCACTGCATAATTCTCTTACTGTCATGCCATCCGTAAGATGCTTTTCTGTGACTGGTGAGTACT
CAACCAAGTCATTCTGAGAATAGTGTATGCGGCGACCGAGTTGCTCTTGCCCGGCGTCAATACGGGATAA
TACCGCGCCACATAGCAGAACTTTAAAAGTGCTCATCATTGGAAAACGTTCTTCGGGGCGAAAACTCTCA
AGGATCTTACCGCTGTTGAGATCCAGTTCGATGTAACCCACTCGTGCACCCAACTGATCTTCAGCATCTT
TTACTTTCACCAGCGTTTCTGGGTGAGCAAAAACAGGAAGGCAAAATGCCGCAAAAAAGGGAATAAGGGC
GACACGGAAATGTTGAATACTCATACTCTTCCTTTTTCAATATTATTGAAGCATTTATCAGGGTTATTGT
CTCATGAGCGGATACATATTTGAATGTATTTAGAAAAATAAACAAATAGGGGTTCCGCGCACATTTCCCC
GAAAAGTGCCACCTG
[124 nt withheld, positions 5616-5739]
C
[91 nt withheld, positions 5741-5831]
A
[49 nt withheld, positions 5833-5881]
CCTTTGACGTTGGAGTCCACGTTCTTT
[37 nt withheld, positions 5909-5945]
ACCCTATCTCGGTCTATTCTTTTGATTTATAAGGGATTTTGCCGATTTCGGCCTATTGGTTAAAAAATGA
GCTGATTTAACAAAAATTTAACGCGAATTTTAACAAAATATTAACGCTTACAATTTAC
Features (pLannotate 1.2.2; 18 found; start..end, strand, type, name):
     10..389     +  enhancer       CMV enhancer: human cytomegalovirus immediate early enhancer
    390..593     +  promoter       CMV promoter: human cytomegalovirus (CMV) immediate early promoter
    589..622     +  LTR            5' LTR (truncated) (fragment): truncated 5' long terminal repeat (LTR) from HIV-1
    638..656     +  promoter       T7 promoter: promoter for bacteriophage T7 RNA polymerase
    737..799     +  sig_peptide    Igκ leader: leader sequence from mouse immunoglobulin κ light chain
    818..1744    +  CDS            PRXC1A (fragment): PER1A_ARMRU - Also known as HPRC1. Experimental evidence at protein level: Swiss-Prot protein existence level 1. Removal of H(2)O(2), oxidation of toxic reductants, biosynthesis and degradation of lignin, suberization, auxin catabolism, response to environmental stresses such as wounding, pathogen attack and oxidative stress. These functions might be dependent on each isozyme/isoform in each plant tissue. From Armoracia rusticana (Horseradish) (Armoracia laphatifolia).
   1829..2053    +  polyA_signal   bGH poly(A) signal: bovine growth hormone polyadenylation signal
   2057..2075    +  promoter       SV40 promoter (fragment): SV40 enhancer and early promoter
   2185..2773    -  rep_origin     ori: high-copy-number ColE1/pMB1/pBR322/pUC origin of replication
   2995..3011    +  polyA_signal   bGH poly(A) signal (fragment): bovine growth hormone polyadenylation signal
   3102..3149    -  polyA_signal   HSV TK poly(A) signal: herpes simplex virus thymidine kinase polyadenylation signal (Cole and Stacy, 1985)
   3208..3360    -  CDS            ble (fragment): BLE_KLEPN - Experimental evidence at protein level: Swiss-Prot protein existence level 1. Binding protein with a strong affinity to the bleomycin family of antibiotics. Binds to CL990; an antimitotic-antibiotic compound. From Klebsiella pneumoniae.
   3381..4169    -  CDS            NeoR/KanR: aminoglycoside phosphotransferase confers resistance to neomycin, kanamycin, and G418 (Geneticin®)
   4204..4564    -  promoter       SV40 promoter: SV40 enhancer and early promoter
   4566..4583    -  promoter       AmpR promoter (fragment): bla
   4624..5484    -  CDS            AmpR: β-lactamase; bla; confers resistance to ampicillin, carbenicillin, and related antibiotics
   5485..5589    -  promoter       AmpR promoter: bla
   5616..6044    +  rep_origin     f1 ori (sequence partly withheld): f1 bacteriophage origin of replication; arrow indicates direction of (+) strand synthesis
