[The description below was written by a language model from this plasmid's Addgene catalogue record and pLannotate feature annotations shown in this document.]
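Description:
pDisplay-HRP-KDEL is a 6,073 bp mammalian expression plasmid built on the Invitrogen pDisplay backbone and designed to express horseradish peroxidase (HRP) carrying a C-terminal KDEL motif. It is propagated in E. coli through a high-copy ColE1/pUC-type origin and selected with ampicillin via the β-lactamase gene. An f1 origin is also present, which allows single-stranded DNA production. For selection in mammalian cells, the backbone carries a neomycin/kanamycin phosphotransferase gene driven by the SV40 enhancer/early promoter and followed by an HSV TK polyadenylation signal, conferring G418 resistance. Short annotated fragments, such as a partial ble sequence, a truncated HIV-1 LTR hit and partial SV40 and bGH matches, appear to be backbone remnants rather than functional elements.

The expression cassette uses the human CMV immediate-early enhancer and promoter, with a T7 promoter just downstream. The open reading frame begins with the mouse Igκ light-chain leader, a signal peptide that directs the nascent protein into the secretory pathway. This is followed by the peroxidase C1A coding sequence from Armoracia rusticana, and the cassette ends in a bovine growth hormone polyadenylation signal. The record lists a V5 epitope tag, and the name indicates a KDEL ER-retrieval motif. Neither is annotated separately in the feature table, so their exact positions are not shown, although KDEL normally functions at the extreme C-terminus. Together, the leader and KDEL would be expected to retain active HRP in the endoplasmic reticulum lumen rather than displaying it on the cell surface as standard pDisplay fusions are. The record states only that the plasmid expresses HRP-KDEL in mammalian cells; ER-targeted peroxidases of this kind are generally used as genetically encoded reporters for electron microscopy contrast or proximity labeling.
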