Addgene plasmid #85582: pDisplay-HRP-KDEL
Purpose: Expresses HRP-KDEL in mammalian cells
Depositing lab: Alice Ting. Depositing organization: Stanford University.
Backbone
  Vector backbone: pDisplay
  Backbone manufacturer: Invitrogen
  Backbone size w/o insert (bp): 5005
  Total vector size (bp): 6073
  Vector type: Mammalian Expression
Growth in bacteria
  Bacterial resistance: Ampicillin, 100 μg/mL
  Growth temperature: 37°C
  Growth strain: DH5alpha
  Copy number: Unknown
Gene/Insert
  Gene/Insert name: HRP-KDEL
  Insert size (bp): 1068
  Tag / fusion protein: V5
Terms and licenses: Academic/Nonprofit Terms; Industry Terms: Not Available to Industry
How to cite: pDisplay-HRP-KDEL was a gift from Alice Ting (Addgene plasmid # 85582 ; http://n2t.net/addgene:85582 ; RRID:Addgene_85582)
