>Addgene plasmid #85582 | pDisplay-HRP-KDEL | addgene partial sequence | sequence record 169039 | BGH-rev 5'-TAGAAGGCACAGTCGAGG-3'
TCCTTGGTGCTGTCCAGGCCCAGCAGGGGGTTGGGGATGGGCTTGCCAGAGTTGCTGTTGACCACTCTGC
AGTTCAGACGAATCTGGCCTTGGGTACCCGTCAGAGGGGTAATGTTACCCATACGGTCCATGGCTTCCAC
GAAGGCGTTAAAGAAGGTTTGAGTAGAGTTAGCAAAACTTCTCACCAGTGGGATGGTGTCAGTGGCGTTT
GGACTGCTAAACAGTTCTTGATCACTCTGTATCAGGCCTTTCTGCTCCTCTAGATTCACATAGTACTTGT
TATCGAAGATGGTTGGGGTCCGCAGATCAAAGTCCACTAGTGCACTGAGGTTGCCATTCAGTGGGCACAA
GCCTCTCAGTGTCTGGAGATACGTAGTGTTCAGCGTGGGGTCAGGTAACCCAGTGTTGCTGAAATTGTAG
AGCCTATCCATGATGAACCTACACTGGTTCTTTCCAAATGTGTGTCCTCCGGACAGAGCCACAAGGTCAC
TCGAGCGATTCAGACCCACGTTTCTAAAGCTATCCTTCAGCTGGGGCAGGGTGAAGAATGGAGCAGGCAA
GTTGGCGTTGGCCAGATCTAGGAATGCCTGTAGGGAGTCACGTCGACCGAGCGGCACTCTCCAGGACGGT
CCGCCTGCAAGAGTCACGCTCTGTTGCGCAGCTATAGTCAGCAGGTCTGCACAACTGACTGTTCGTGGGC
ATGCTGACTCAACGGCAGCCTTCATGCGATCGATCACTGGAAAGCCCCTGGCGCTGTTAGCGTTCCCGAA
TGCATCCTTTTCAGTGCGGAAACTGGTGGTGTTGTCCAGTAATATGCTAGCGTCGCAACCATTCACGAAG
CAGTCATGGAAGTGCAGACGTAATATTGAAGCAGCGATCCTGGGATCGGATCTGAGCTCGTTGACGATTG
TGTCGCGAACGATGTTGGACACGTTGGGACAGCTATTGTC
