>Addgene plasmid #85582 | pDisplay-HRP-KDEL | addgene partial sequence | sequence record 169040 | CMV-F 5'-CGCAAATGGGCGGTAGGCGTG-3'
TAAGCAGAGCTCTCTGGCTAACTAGAGAACCCACTGCTTACTGGCTTATCGAAATTAATACGACTCACTA
TAGGGAGACCCAAGCTTGGTACCGAGCTCGGATCCACTAGTAACGGCCGCCAGTGTGCTGGAATTCGGCT
TGGGGATATCCACCATGGAGACAGACACACTCCTGCTATGGGTACTGCTGCTCTGGGTTCCAGGTTCCAC
TGGTGACGGGGCCCAGCCGGCCAGATCTCAGTTAACCCCTACATTCTACGACAATAGCTGTCCCAACGTG
TCCAACATCGTTCGCGACACAATCGTCAACGAGCTCAGATCCGATCCCAGGATCGCTGCTTCAATATTAC
GTCTGCACTTCCATGACTGCTTCGTGAATGGTTGCGACGCTAGCATATTACTGGACAACACCACCAGTTT
CCGCACTGAAAAGGATGCATTCGGGAACGCTAACAGCGCCAGGGGCTTTCCAGTGATCGATCGCATGAAG
GCTGCCGTTGAGTCAGCATGCCCACGAACAGTCAGTTGTGCAGACCTGCTGACTATAGCTGCGCAACAGA
GCGTGACTCTTGCAGGCGGACCGTCCTGGAGAGTGCCGCTCGGTCGACGTGACTCCCTACAGGCATTCCT
AGATCTGGCCAACGCCAACTTGCCTGCTCCATTCTTCACCCTGCCCCAGCTGAAGGATAGCTTTAGAAAC
GTGGGTCTGAATCGCTCGAGTGACCTTGTGGCTCTGTCCGGAGGACACACATTTGGAAAGAACCAGTGTA
GGTTCATCATGGATAGGCTCTACAATTTCAGCAACACTGGGTTACCTGACCCCACGCTGAACACTACGTA
TCTCCAGACACTGAGAGGCTTGTGCCCACTGAATGGCAACCTCAGTGCACTAGTGGACTTTGATCTGCGG
ACCCCAACCATCTTCGATAACAAGTACTATGTGAATCTAGAGGAGCAGAAAGGCCTGATACAGAGTGATC
AAGAACTGTTTAGCAGTCCAAACGCCACTGACA
